>Addgene plasmid #15588 | MET FLAG25QDProCFPp303 | addgene partial sequence | sequence record 22152 | 15588 with T7
NNNCGGGNCNCCTCGAGGTCGACGGTATCGATAAGCTTGATCGGCCGCAAATTAAAGCCTTCGAGCGTCC
CAAAACCTTCTCAAGCAAGGTTTTCAGTATAATGTTACATGCGTACACGCGTCTGTACAGAAAAAAAAGA
AAAATTTGAAATATAAATAACGTTCTTAATACTAACATAACTATAAAAAAATAAATAGGGACCTAGACTT
CAGGTTGTCTAACTCCTTCCTTTTCGGTTAGAGCGGATGTGGGGGGAGGGCGTGAATGTAAGCGTGACAT
AACTAATTACATGACTCGAGCTATTTGTATAGTTCATCCATGCCATGTGTAATCCCAGCAGCTGTTACAA
ACTCAAGAAGGACCATGTGGTCTCTCTTTTCGTTGGGATCTTTCGAAAGGGCAGATTGTGTGGACAGGTA
ATGGTTGTCTGGTAAAAGGACAGGGCCATCGCCAATTGGAGTATTTTGTTGATAATGGTCTGCTAGTTGA
ACGCTTCCATCTTCAATGTTGTGTCTAATTTTGAAATGAGCTTTGATTCCATTCTTTTGTTTGTCTGCAG
TGATGTATACATTGTGTGAAATATAGTTGTATTCCAATTTGTGTCCAAGAATGTTTCCATCTTCTTTAAA
ATCAATACCTTTTAACTCGATTCTATTAACAAGGGTATCACCTTCAAACTTGACTTCAGCACGTGTCTTG
TAGTTCCCGTCATCTTTGAAAAATATAGTTCTTTCCTGNNA
