>Addgene plasmid #15588 | MET FLAG25QDProCFPp303 | addgene partial sequence | sequence record 22153 | EGFP-N 5'-CGTCGCCGTCCAGCTCGACCAG-3'
NNGNCGNCCNCCNCCNTNNNNGNNTACCGTCTCTGTAAACCTTGAACGTATGCGATTAATGCCTTCTAGC
GTCCCANNNNTNTCTCCGANNGGTNTTGAGGGAACTGTTACAGGATNACACTTCTCTGTNTGTGANAGAA
ANAAAAATTTTTAATATNAAGATCGTTCTTAATACNGACCCTNGTTGATCTGTTAACTATTGNTACCTTG
GTTGTGTTGGCTCCCTCCTTCCTTTACGGTTACATCGGATGTGCAGGGAGGCAGGACCTGTNCTTGTGAC
ATAACTATTAACATAACTCAACGTATGTCTTGCGCTCATCCTTGCTATAGGAAATCCCGAAGTTTGTGCT
GATGTCCAGAAGGACGATGTGGCCTCCCGTATCTTCCGCAACTTTCAAATCCCCGGAATGCGTCTCCCGG
TTAAGGGTGGCTGGTAAAAGGACCGGTTTCTCATAAATTGCACAATATAGATTCCAATGGCCNGCCCAAT
AGAGCGCTGGTGTCCTTTATGTTGCGCATAAACTCTTATAAGAGGTTGATGCTTTTCACTTGTTAGTCTA
CTACGTTGNTTGAATCTGGGCAACCATTACTGTACCACCACCTTATCGGAAAATACTTGCTATGATTGTC
NAAATAAGAGTCTCTTAATCTCAATCCAANNNCNNANANCCTGCTNCNNNTANTNGNGNNTTTTNNCNCN
NNNCNANATCAAAACTGTCNCGTGANATGAGATTCAGNTNNGGATCGAAAAANAATCNNNNGCNANNNNN
NNNNNTTNTGCNANNTTNNCNNCCCNNNNNNNATGGANNC
