[The description below was written by a language model from this plasmid's Addgene catalogue record.]
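Description:
MET FLAG25QDProCFPp303 is a yeast expression plasmid built on the p303 Met backbone, carrying the HIS3 auxotrophic marker for selection in histidine-deficient yeast and an ampicillin resistance gene for propagation in E. coli, where it is recorded as low copy. The "303" designation suggests a pRS303-type integrating vector, which lacks a yeast replication origin and is maintained by insertion into the genome, but the record does not state this, and no feature table is available to confirm the origins present. Likewise, the "MET" in the name and backbone points to a methionine-regulated promoter driving the insert, though the promoter is not explicitly named in the record.

The insert is a fragment of human huntingtin (htt) containing a 25-glutamine tract, a length in the normal, non-pathogenic range, from which the proline-rich region that normally follows the polyglutamine stretch has been deleted. The protein carries a FLAG epitope at its N terminus and is fused to CFP at its C terminus, allowing immunodetection through FLAG and direct fluorescence imaging of localisation and aggregation state through CFP. The exact boundaries of the htt fragment are not given.

The construct belongs to a set used to study how sequences flanking the polyglutamine tract influence polyglutamine toxicity in yeast. Within such a series, a 25Q version would be expected to serve as the short-repeat comparison for expanded-repeat variants, while the proline-region deletion tests the contribution of that flanking element to aggregation and toxicity.
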