Addgene plasmid #15588: MET FLAG25QDProCFPp303
Depositing lab: Susan Lindquist. Depositing organization: Whitehead Institute for Biomedical Research. Publication: Flanking sequences profoundly alter polyglutamine toxicity in yeast. Duennwald ML, Jagadish S, Muchowski PJ, Lindquist S. Proc Natl Acad Sci U S A. 2006 Jul 18. 103(29):11045-50. 10.1073/pnas.0604547103 PubMed 16832050.
Backbone
  Vector backbone: p303 Met
  Vector type: Yeast Expression
  Selectable markers: HIS3
Growth in bacteria
  Bacterial resistance: Ampicillin, 100 μg/mL
  Growth temperature: 37°C
  Growth strain: DH5alpha
  Copy number: Low Copy
Gene/Insert
  Gene/Insert name: htt 25Q Delta Pro (alt name: htt 25Q)
  Species: H. sapiens (human)
  Mutation: Proline-rich region removed
  GenBank ID: NM_002111
  Tag / fusion protein: FLAG (N terminal on insert); CFP (C terminal on insert)
  Cloning method: Restriction Enzyme
  Sequencing primers: 5′ na; 3′ EGFP-N
Terms and licenses: Academic/Nonprofit Terms; Industry Terms: Not Available to Industry
Depositor comments: Figure 1C in article. Lindquist lab number: 8053
How to cite: MET FLAG25QDProCFPp303 was a gift from Susan Lindquist (Addgene plasmid # 15588)
